Addgene plasmid #11487: pET32a-HD16Q
Depositing lab: Pamela Bjorkman. Depositing organization: California Institute of Technology. Publication: Inaugural Article: A linear lattice model for polyglutamine in CAG-expansion diseases. Bennett MJ, Huey-Tubman KE, Herr AB, West AP, Ross SA, Bjorkman PJ. Proc Natl Acad Sci U S A. 2002 Sep 3. 99(18):11634-9. 10.1073/pnas.182393899 PubMed 12193654.
Backbone
  Vector backbone: pET-32a
  Backbone manufacturer: Novagen
  Backbone size w/o insert (bp): 5900
  Vector type: Bacterial Expression
Growth in bacteria
  Bacterial resistance: Ampicillin, 100 μg/mL
  Growth temperature: 37°C
  Growth strain: DH5alpha
  Copy number: Unknown
Gene/Insert
  Gene/Insert name: huntingtin, exon 1, 16 glutamines (alt name: huntingtin (Huntington disease))
  Species: H. sapiens (human)
  Insert size (bp): 279
  Mutation: huntingtin exon 1 with 16 glutamines, vector modified-removed N-terminal His tag by digesting vector with MscI and NspV, filling in and blunt-end-ligating back together.
  GenBank ID: NM_002111
  Entrez Gene: HTT (a.k.a. HD, IT15, LOMARS)
  Tag / fusion protein: Trx (N terminal on backbone); His (C terminal on insert); His (out of frame) (C terminal on backbone)
  Cloning method: Restriction Enzyme; 5′ cloning site NcoI (not destroyed); 3′ cloning site BamHI (not destroyed)
  Sequencing primers: 5′ T7 promoter; 3′ T7 terminator
Resource information
  A portion of this plasmid was derived from a plasmid made by: R. Myers
Terms and licenses: Academic/Nonprofit Terms; Industry Terms: Not Available to Industry
How to cite: pET32a-HD16Q was a gift from Pamela Bjorkman (Addgene plasmid # 11487 ; http://n2t.net/addgene:11487 ; RRID:Addgene_11487)
