[The description below was written by a language model from this plasmid's Addgene catalogue record.]
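Description:
pET32a-HD16Q is a bacterial expression plasmid built on the Novagen pET-32a backbone (about 5.9 kb without insert), carrying a 279 bp fragment of human huntingtin (HTT) exon 1 that encodes a polyglutamine tract of 16 residues, a length within the normal, non-pathogenic range. The plasmid is selected with ampicillin and is propagated in a cloning strain such as DH5alpha; the record lists its copy number as unknown. The insert was placed between the NcoI and BamHI sites, both of which remain intact. The listed sequencing primers, T7 promoter and T7 terminator, are consistent with the pET system, in which transcription is driven by T7 RNA polymerase in a suitable expression host.

The huntingtin fragment is expressed as a fusion with thioredoxin (Trx) supplied by the backbone at the N terminus, a partner commonly used to improve the solubility of proteins made in E. coli. The vector was modified to remove the internal N-terminal His tag normally present in pET-32a, by cutting with MscI and NspV, filling in the ends and religating them. A His tag is instead provided at the C terminus of the insert for affinity purification, while the backbone's own C-terminal His tag is out of frame and so is not part of the product. The associated publication concerns a structural model for polyglutamine in CAG-expansion diseases, so the construct is suited to producing soluble, purifiable huntingtin exon 1 protein of defined glutamine length for biochemical and biophysical studies. No feature table was supplied, so details beyond the catalogue fields are not stated.
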