>Addgene plasmid #11487 | pET32a-HD16Q | addgene partial sequence | sequence record 18310 | 11487 with T7 terminal
CTTTGTTAGCAGCCGGATCTCAGTGGTGGTGGTGGTGGTGCTCGAGTGCGGCCGCAAGCTTGTCGACGGA
ACTCGAATTCGGATCCTCAATGATGAAGAAGATGATGGCTAGCACCTCGGTGCAGCGGCTCCTCAGCCAC
AGCCGGGCCGGGTGGCGGCGGGGGCGGCGGCGGGGGCCGCTGCCGCTGAAGCAGCAGCGGCTGGGCCTGC
CGCGGCCGCTGAAGAAACTGAAGAAGCGGCCGCCGCCGCCGCCGCCGCCGCGGCTGGTGCTGCTGCTGCT
GCTGCTGCTGCTGCTGCTGCTGCTGCTGGTGGAAAGAATTGAAGGAATCCAAAGGCTTCATCAACTTTTC
CAGGGGCGCCATGGCCTTGTCCTCCTCCTCCGGACCCAGATCTGGGCTGTCCATGTGCTGGCGTTCGCCA
GAAACAGAACCGGGCAAGTTAACGTCCAAGAACTCTTTCAACTGAACTTTAGACAGTGCACCCACTTTGG
TTGCCGCCACTTCACCGTTTT
